>Addgene plasmid #245605 | pICSL50049 | addgene full sequence | sequence record 495520 | Addgene NGS Result
GGTCTCATTCGGGTTCCGGAAGAGGATCGCATCACCATCACCATCACGATTATGATATTCCAACTACTGC
TAGCGGCCTGGAAGTTCTGTTTCAGGGCCCAGACTACAAAGACCATGACGGTGATTATAAAGATCATGAC
ATCGACTACAAGGATGACGATGACAAGTGAGCTTTGAGACCACGTGGCTCTTCAGTGGACGAAAGGGCCT
CGTGATACGCCTATTTTTATAGGTTAATGTCATGATAATAATGGTTTCTTAGACGTCAGGTGGCACTTTT
CGGGGAAATGTGCGCGGAACCCCTATTTGTTTATTTTTCTAAATACATTCAAATATGTATCCGCTCATGA
GACAATAACCCTGATAAATGCTTCAATAATATTGAAAAAGGAAGAGTATGCGCTCACGCAACTGGTCCAG
AACCTTGACCGAACGCAGCGGTGGTAACGGCGCAGTGGCGGTTTTCATGGCTTGTTATGACTGTTTTTTT
TTGGGGTACAGTCTATGCCTCGGGCATCCAAGCAGCAAGCGCGTTACGCCGTGGGTCGATGTTTGATGTT
ATGGAGCAGCAACGATGTTACGCAGCAGGGCAGTCGCCCTAAAACAAAGTTAAACATCATGAGGGAAGCG
GTGATCGCCGAAGTATCGACTCAACTATCAGAGGTAGTTGGCGTCATCGAGCGCCATCTCGAACCGACGT
TGCTGGCCGTACATTTGTACGGCTCCGCAGTGGATGGCGGCCTGAAGCCACACAGCGATATTGATTTGCT
GGTTACGGTGACCGTAAGGCTTGATGAAACAACGCGGCGAGCTTTGATCAACGACCTTTTGGAAACTTCG
GCTTCCCCTGGAGAGAGCGAGATTCTCCGCGCTGTAGAAGTCACCATTGTTGTGCACGACGACATCATTC
CGTGGCGTTATCCAGCTAAGCGCGAACTGCAATTTGGAGAATGGCAGCGCAATGACATTCTTGCAGGTAT
CTTCGAGCCAGCCACGATCGACATTGATCTGGCTATCTTGCTGACAAAAGCAAGAGAACATAGCGTTGCC
TTGGTAGGTCCAGCGGCGGAGGAACTCTTTGATCCGGTTCCTGAACAGGATCTATTTGAGGCGCTAAATG
AAACCTTAACGCTATGGAACTCGCCGCCCGACTGGGCTGGCGATGAGCGAAATGTAGTGCTTACGTTGTC
CCGCATTTGGTACAGCGCAGTAACCGGCAAAATCGCGCCGAAGGATGTCGCTGCCGACTGGGCAATGGAG
CGCCTGCCGGCCCAGTATCAGCCCGTCATACTTGAAGCTAGACAGGCTTATCTTGGACAAGAAGAAGATC
GCTTGGCCTCGCGCGCAGATCAGTTGGAAGAATTTGTCCATTACGTAAAAGGCGAGATCACCAAGGTAGT
CGGCAAATAACTGTCAGACCAAGTTTACTCATATATACTTTAGATTGATTTAAAACTTCATTTTTAATTT
AAAAGGATCTAGGTGAAGATCCTTTTTGATAATCTCATGACCAAAATCCCTTAACGTGAGTTTTCGTTCC
ACTGAGCGTCAGACCCCGTAGAAAAGATCAAAGGATCTTCTTGAGATCCTTTTTTTCTGCGCGTAATCTG
CTGCTTGCAAACAAAAAAACCACCGCTACCAGCGGTGGTTTGTTTGCCGGATCAAGAGCTACCAACTCTT
TTTCCGAAGGTAACTGGCTTCAGCAGAGCGCAGATACCAAATACTGTTCTTCTAGTGTAGCCGTAGTTAG
GCCACCACTTCAAGAACTCTGTAGCACCGCCTACATACCTCGCTCTGCTAATCCTGTTACCAGTGGCTGC
TGCCAGTGGCGATAAGTCGTGTCTTACCGGGTTGGACTCAAGACGATAGTTACCGGATAAGGCGCAGCGG
TCGGGCTGAACGGGGGGTTCGTGCACACAGCCCAGCTTGGAGCGAACGACCTACACCGAACTGAGATACC
TACAGCGTGAGCTATGAGAAAGCGCCACGCTTCCCGAAGGGAGAAAGGCGGACAGGTATCCGGTAAGCGG
CAGGGTCGGAACAGGAGAGCGCACGAGGGAGCTTCCAGGGGGAAACGCCTGGTATCTTTATAGTCCTGTC
GGGTTTCGCCACCTCTGACTTGAGCGTCGATTTTTGTGATGCTCGTCAGGGGGGCGGAGCCTATGGAAAA
ACGCCAGCAACGCGGCCTTTTTACGGTTCCTGGCCTTTTGCTGGCCTTTTGCTCACATGTTCTTTCCTGC
GTTATCCCCTGATTCTGTGGATAACCGTATTACCGCCTTTGAGTGAGCTGATACCGCTCGCCGCAGCCGA
ACGACCGAGCGCAGCGAGTCAGTGAGCGAGGAAGCGGAAGAGCGCCCAATACGCAAACCGCCTCTCCCCG
CGCGTTGGCCGATTCATTAATCACTGT
Features (pLannotate 1.2.2; 8 found; start..end, strand, type, name):
     30..47      +  CDS            7xHis (fragment): 6xHis affinity tag
    102..167     +  CDS            3xFLAG: three tandem FLAG® epitope tags, followed by an enterokinase cleavage site
    293..397     +  promoter       AmpR promoter: bla
    388..468     -  CDS            int (fragment): INT2_ECOLX - Protein inferred from homology: Swiss-Prot protein existence level 3. Putative integrase believed to be involved in the insertion of antibiotic resistance genes into plasmids and transposons. From Escherichia coli.
    556..612     +  CDS            GmR (fragment): gentamycin acetyltransferase; aacC1; confers resistance to gentamycin
    619..1407    +  CDS            aadA: S3AD_ECOLX - Experimental evidence at protein level: Swiss-Prot protein existence level 1. Mediates bacterial resistance to the antibiotics streptomycin and spectinomycin. From Escherichia coli.
   1581..2169    +  rep_origin     ori: high-copy-number ColE1/pMB1/pBR322/pUC origin of replication
   2352..2401    +  CDS            lacI (fragment): lac repressor; lacI; The lac repressor binds to the lac operator to inhibit transcription in E. coli. This inhibition can be relieved by adding lactose or isopropyl-β-D-thiogalactopyranoside (IPTG).
