[The description below was written by a language model from this plasmid's Addgene catalogue record and pLannotate feature annotations shown in this document.]
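Description:
pICSL50049 is a Level 0 Golden Gate (MoClo syntax) part plasmid carrying a C-terminal tag module called Hellfire-n. It is built on the small pICSL01003 backbone (2,244 bp without insert; the sequenced plasmid totals 2,407 nt) and is classed as a synthetic biology vector maintained in E. coli. Propagation relies on a high-copy ColE1/pUC-type origin. Selection is with spectinomycin, conferred by the aadA streptomycin/spectinomycin resistance gene. An AmpR (bla) promoter lies upstream of aadA and may contribute to its expression. The short integrase, gentamicin acetyltransferase and lacI fragments picked up by the annotation are most plausibly remnants carried along with the resistance cassette and backbone rather than functional genes.

The payload is a 163 bp synthetic insert. The feature table identifies a polyhistidine (6xHis) affinity tag near its start, followed downstream by a 3xFLAG epitope array with its associated enterokinase cleavage site, so the module appears to be a combined His/FLAG tag. The record does not describe the intervening sequence or explain the "-n" designation. Internal BsaI and BpiI recognition sites were removed by point mutation so the part is compatible with Type IIS assembly. The module is defined by the overhangs TTCG and GCTT, which place it in the C-terminal tag position of the MoClo syntax, after a coding sequence lacking a stop codon and before a terminator. It has no promoter of its own and is not an expression construct. Instead it serves as a reusable building block that is combined with promoter, coding sequence and terminator parts in one-pot Golden Gate reactions, giving transcription units whose protein product carries the tag for detection or affinity purification.
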