Addgene plasmid #245605: pICSL50049
Purpose: Level 0 Golden Gate part C-Terminal Tag with overhangs TTCG - GCTT
Depositing lab: Mark Youles. Depositing organization: Sainsbury Laboratory, Norwich.
Backbone
  Vector backbone: pICSL01003
  Backbone size w/o insert (bp): 2244
  Vector type: Synthetic Biology
Growth in bacteria
  Bacterial resistance: Spectinomycin, 50 μg/mL
  Growth temperature: 37°C
  Growth strain: DH5alpha
  Copy number: High Copy
Gene/Insert
  Gene/Insert name: C-Terminal tag Hellfire-n
  Species: Synthetic
  Insert size (bp): 163
  Mutation: BsaI/BpiI sites removed by point-mutation
  Cloning method: Restriction Enzyme; 5′ cloning site BsaI (destroyed during cloning); 3′ cloning site BsaI (destroyed during cloning)
  Sequencing primers: 5′ TCACATGTTCTTTCCTGCG; 3′ GTCTCATGAGCGGATACATATTTGAATG
Terms and licenses: Academic/Nonprofit Terms; Industry Terms: Not Available to Industry
Depositor comments: Level 0 C-Terminal tag module used for GoldenGate assemblies using the MoClo overhang syntax
How to cite: pICSL50049 was a gift from Mark Youles (Addgene plasmid # 245605 ; http://n2t.net/addgene:245605 ; RRID:Addgene_245605)
